>Addgene plasmid #235171 | 1162BX-CMV-EGFP-bGHpolyA | addgene full sequence | sequence record 466774 | Addgene NGS Result
ACGGGAGGGCTTACCATCTGGCCCCAGTGCTGCAATGATACCGCGAGACCCACGCTCACCGGCTCCAGAT
TTATCAGCAATAAACCAGCCAGCCGGAAGGGCCGAGCGCAGAAGTGGTCCTGCAACTTTATCCGCCTCCA
TCCAGTCTATTAATTGTTGCCGGGAAGCTAGAGTAAGTAGTTCGCCAGTTAATAGTTTGCGCAACGTTGT
TGCCATTGCTACAGGCATCGTGGTGTCACGCTCGTCGTTTGGTATGGCTTCATTCAGCTCCGGTTCCCAA
CGATCAAGGCGAGTTACATGATCCCCCATGTTGTGCAAAAAAGCGGTTAGCTCCTTCGGTCCTCCGATCG
TTGTCAGAAGTAAGTTGGCCGCAGTGTTATCACTCATGGTTATGGCAGCACTGCATAATTCTCTTACTGT
CATGCCATCCGTAAGATGCTTTTCTGTGACTGGTGAGTACTCAACCAAGTCATTCTGAGAATAGTGTATG
CGGCGACCGAGTTGCTCTTGCCCGGCGTCAATACGGGATAATACCGCGCCACATAGCAGAACTTTAAAAG
TGCTCATCATTGGAAAACGTTCTTCGGGGCGAAAACTCTCAAGGATCTTACCGCTGTTGAGATCCAGTTC
GATGTAACCCACTCGTGCACCCAACTGATCTTCAGCATCTTTTACTTTCACCAGCGTTTCTGGGTGAGCA
AAAACAGGAAGGCAAAATGCCGCAAAAAAGGGAATAAGGGCGACACGGAAATGTTGAATACTCATACTCT
TCCTTTTTCAATATTATTGAAGCATTTATCAGGGTTATTGTCTCATGAGCGGATACATATTTGAATGTAT
TTAGAAAAATAAACAAATAGGGGTTCCGCGCACATTTCCCCGAAAAGTGCCACCTGACGTCGACGGATCG
GGAGATCGATCTCCCGATCCCCTAGGGTCGACTCTCAGTACAATCTGCTCTGATGCCGCATAGTTAAGCC
AGTATCTGCTCCCTGCTTGTGTGTTGGAGGTCGCTGAGTAGTGCGCGAGCAAAATTTAAGCTACAACAAG
GCAAGGCTTGACCGACAATTGCATGAAGAATCTGCTTAGGGTTAGGCGTTTTGCGCTGCTTCGCGATGTA
CGGGCCAGATATACGCGTTGACATTGATTATTGACTAGTTATTAATAGTAATCAATTACGGGGTCATTAG
TTCATAGCCCATATATGGAGTTCCGCGTTACATAACTTACGGTAAATGGCCCGCCTGGCTGACCGCCCAA
CGACCCCCGCCCATTGACGTCAATAATGACGTATGTTCCCATAGTAACGCCAATAGGGACTTTCCATTGA
CGTCAATGGGTGGAGTATTTACGGTAAACTGCCCACTTGGCAGTACATCAAGTGTATCATATGCCAAGTA
CGCCCCCTATTGACGTCAATGACGGTAAATGGCCCGCCTGGCATTATGCCCAGTACATGACCTTATGGGA
CTTTCCTACTTGGCAGTACATCTACGTATTAGTCATCGCTATTACCATGGTGATGCGGTTTTGGCAGTAC
ATCAATGGGCGTGGATAGCGGTTTGACTCACGGGGATTTCCAAGTCTCCACCCCATTGACGTCAATGGGA
GTTTGTTTTGGCACCAAAATCAACGGGACTTTCCAAAATGTCGTAACAACTCCGCCCCATTGACGCAAAT
GGGCGGTAGGCGTGTACGGTGGGAGGTCTATATAAGCAGAGCTGGTTTAGTGAACCGTCAGATCCGCTAG
AGATCCGCGGCCGCATGGTGAGCAAGGGCGAGGAGCTGTTCACCGGGGTGGTGCCCATCCTGGTCGAGCT
GGACGGCGACGTAAACGGCCACAAGTTCAGCGTGTCCGGCGAGGGCGAGGGCGATGCCACCTACGGCAAG
CTGACCCTGAAGTTCATCTGCACCACCGGCAAGCTGCCCGTGCCCTGGCCCACCCTCGTGACCACCCTGA
CCTATGGAGTGCAGTGCTTCAGCCGCTACCCCGACCACATGAAGCAGCACGACTTCTTCAAGTCCGCCAT
GCCCGAAGGCTACGTCCAGGAGCGCACCATCTTCTTCAAGGACGACGGCAACTACAAGACCCGCGCCGAG
GTGAAGTTCGAGGGCGACACCCTGGTGAACCGCATCGAGCTGAAGGGCATCGACTTCAAGGAGGACGGCA
ACATCCTGGGGCACAAGCTGGAGTACAACTACAACAGCCACAACGTCTATATCATGGCCGACAAGCAGAA
GAACGGCATCAAGGTGAACTTCAAGATCCGCCACAACATCGAGGACGGCAGCGTGCAGCTCGCCGACCAC
TACCAGCAGAACACCCCCATCGGCGACGGCCCCGTGCTGCTGCCCGACAACCACTACCTGAGCACCCAGT
CCGCCCTGAGCAAAGACCCCAACGAGAAGCGCGATCACATGGTCCTGCTGGAGTTCGTGACCGCCGCCGG
GATCACTCTCGGCATGGACGAGCTGTACAAGTAACCGGTCATCATCACCATCACCATTGAGTTTAAACCC
GCTGATCAGCCTCGACTGTGCCTTCTAGTTGCCAGCCATCTGTTGTTTGCCCCTCCCCCGTGCCTTCCTT
GACCCTGGAAGGTGCCACTCCCACTGTCCTTTCCTAATAAAATGAGGAAATTGCATCGCATTGTCTGAGT
AGGTGTCATTCTATTCTGGGGGGTGGGGTGGGGCAGGACAGCAAGGGGGAGGATTGGGAAGACAATAGCA
GGCATGCTGGGGATGCGGTGGGCTCTATGGCTTCTGAGGCGGAAAGAACCAGCTGGGGCTCGATACCGTC
GACCTCTAGCTAGAGCTTGGCGTAATCATGGTCATAGCTGTTTCCTGTGTGAAATTGTTATCCGCTCACA
ATTCCACACAACATACGAGCCGGAAGCATAAAGTGTAAAGCCTAGGATGCCTAATGAGTGAGCTAACTCA
CATTAATTGCGTTGCGCTCACTGCCCGCTTTCCAGTCGGGAAACCTGTCGTGCCAGCTGCATTAATGAAT
CGGCCAACGCGCGGGAAGAGGCGGTTTGCGTATTGGGCGCTCTTCCGCTTCCTCGCTCACTGACTCGCTG
CGCTCGGTCGTTCGGCTGCGGCGAGCGGTATCAGCTCACTCAAAGGCGGTAATACGGTTATCCACAGAAT
CAGGGGATAACGCAGGAAAGAACATGTGAGCAAAAGGCCAGCAAAAGGCCAGGAACCGTAAAAAGGCCGC
GTTGCTGGCGTTTTTCCATAGGCTCCGCCCCCCTGACGAGCATCACAAAAATCGACGCTCAAGTCAGAGG
TGGCGAAACCCGACAGGACTATAAAGATACCAGGCGTTTCCCCCTGGAAGCTCCCTCGTGCGCTCTCCTG
TTCCGACCCTGCCGCTTACCGGATACCTGTCCGCCTTTCTCCCTTCGGGAAGCGTGGCGCTTTCTCATAG
CTCACGCTGTAGGTATCTCAGTTCGGTGTAGGTCGTTCGCTCCAAGCTGGGCTGTGTGCACGAACCCCCC
GTTCAGCCCGACCGCTGCGCCTTATCCGGTAACTATCGTCTTGAGTCCAACCCGGTAAGACACGACTTAT
CGCCACTGGCAGCAGCCACTGGTAACAGGATTAGCAGAGCGAGGTATGTAGGCGGTGCTACAGAGTTCTT
GAAGTGGTGGCCTAACTACGGCTACACTAGAAGAACAGTATTTGGTATCTGCGCTCTGCTGAAGCCAGTT
ACCTTCGGAAAAAGAGTTGGTAGCTCTTGATCCGGCAAACAAACCACCGCTGGTAGCGGTGGTTTTTTTG
TTTGCAAGCAGCAGATTACGCGCAGAAAAAAAGGATCTCAAGAAGATCCTTTGATCTTTTCTACGGGGTC
TGACACTCAGTGGAACGAAAACTCACGTTAAGGGATTTTGGTCATGAGATTATCAAAAAGGATCTTCACC
TAGATCCTTTTAAATTAAAAATGAAGTTTTAAATCAATCTAAAGTATATATGAGTAAACTTGGTCTGACA
GTTACCAATGCTTAATCAGTGAGGCACCTATCTCAGCGATCTGTCTATTTCGTTCATCCATAGTTGCCTG
ACTCCCCGTCGTGTAGATAACTACGAT
Features (pLannotate 1.2.2; 14 found; start..end, strand, type, name):
    766..870     -  promoter       AmpR promoter: bla
    941..985     -  misc_feature   bom (fragment): basis of mobility region from pBR322
   1140..1519    +  enhancer       CMV enhancer: human cytomegalovirus immediate early enhancer
   1520..1723    +  promoter       CMV promoter: human cytomegalovirus (CMV) immediate early promoter
   1765..2481    +  CDS            EGFP: EGFP is a basic (constitutively fluorescent) green fluorescent protein published in 1996, derived from Aequorea victoria. It is reported to be a rapidly-maturing weak dimer with moderate acid sensitivity.
   2536..2760    +  polyA_signal   bGH poly(A) signal: bovine growth hormone polyadenylation signal
   2764..2785    +  promoter       SV40 promoter (fragment): SV40 enhancer and early promoter
   2790..2806    +  misc_feature   MCS (fragment): pBluescript multiple cloning site
   2855..2871    -  protein_bind   lac operator: The lac repressor binds to the lac operator to inhibit transcription in E. coli. This inhibition can be relieved by adding lactose or isopropyl-β-D-thiogalactopyranoside (IPTG). lac repressor encoded by lacI
   2879..2909    -  promoter       lac promoter: promoter for the E. coli lac operon
   2924..2945    -  protein_bind   CAP binding site: CAP binding activates transcription in the presence of cAMP. E. coli catabolite activator protein
   2958..3050    -  CDS            lacI (fragment): lac repressor; lacI; The lac repressor binds to the lac operator to inhibit transcription in E. coli. This inhibition can be relieved by adding lactose or isopropyl-β-D-thiogalactopyranoside (IPTG).
   3233..3821    -  rep_origin     ori: high-copy-number ColE1/pMB1/pBR322/pUC origin of replication
   3992..765     -  CDS            AmpR (across the origin): β-lactamase; bla; confers resistance to ampicillin, carbenicillin, and related antibiotics
