[The description below was written by a language model from this plasmid's Addgene catalogue record and pLannotate feature annotations shown in this document.]
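Description:
1162BX-CMV-EGFP-bGHpolyA is a small (about 4.1 kb) mammalian expression plasmid built on a pCMV backbone and designed to express enhanced green fluorescent protein. It is propagated in E. coli through a high-copy ColE1/pUC-type origin of replication and selected with ampicillin, the β-lactamase gene being driven by its own bla promoter. The catalogue lists copy number as unknown, although the annotated origin is of the high-copy class. No mammalian selection marker or eukaryotic episomal origin is annotated, so the plasmid appears suited to transient expression rather than drug-selected stable line generation.

The payload is a single, simple transcription unit. The human cytomegalovirus immediate early enhancer and promoter sit directly upstream of the EGFP coding sequence, and the bovine growth hormone polyadenylation signal follows to terminate and stabilise the transcript. This arrangement gives strong constitutive expression of untagged, unfused EGFP in a wide range of mammalian cell types. The remaining annotated elements are short backbone remnants with no evident functional role in the design: a fragment of the pBR322 bom region, a very short SV40 promoter fragment, a piece of a pBluescript multiple cloning site, and a lac promoter/operator/CAP site cluster with a truncated lacI fragment.

The record states only that the plasmid expresses EGFP. Constructs of this kind are typically used as a fluorescent reporter for checking transfection efficiency, as a positive control for CMV-driven expression, or as a general cell-marking tool, but no more specific application is recorded.
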