Addgene plasmid #235171: 1162BX-CMV-EGFP-bGHpolyA
Purpose: Expresses EGFP
Depositing lab: Omar Akbari. Depositing organization: University of California, San Diego (UCSD).
Backbone
  Vector backbone: pCMV
  Vector type: Mammalian Expression
Growth in bacteria
  Bacterial resistance: Ampicillin, 100 μg/mL
  Growth temperature: 37°C
  Growth strain: DH5alpha
  Copy number: Unknown
Gene/Insert
  Gene/Insert name: EGFP
Terms and licenses: Academic/Nonprofit Terms; Industry Terms: Not Available to Industry
How to cite: 1162BX-CMV-EGFP-bGHpolyA was a gift from Omar Akbari (Addgene plasmid # 235171 ; http://n2t.net/addgene:235171 ; RRID:Addgene_235171)
